>Addgene plasmid #238382 | eOYW001 | addgene full sequence | sequence record 492419 | Addgene NGS Result
GAAGATCCTTTGATCTTTTCTACGGGGTCTGACGCTCAGTGGAACGAAAACTCACGTTAAGGGATTTTGG
TCATGAGATTATCAAAAAGGATCTTCACCTAGATCCTTTTAAATTAAAAATGAAGTTTTAAATCAATCTA
AAGTATATATGAGTAAACTTGGTCTGACAGTTACCAATGCTTAATCAGTGAGGCACCTATCTCAGCGATC
TGTCTATTTCGTTCATCCATAGTTGCCTGACTCCCCGTCGTGTAGATAACTACGATACGGGAGGGCTTAC
CATCTGGCCCCAGTGCTGCAATGATACCGCGAGACCCACGCTCACCGGCTCCAGATTTATCAGCAATAAA
CCAGCCAGCCGGAAGGGCCGAGCGCAGAAGTGGTCCTGCAACTTTATCCGCCTCCATCCAGTCTATTAAT
TGTTGCCGGGAAGCTAGAGTAAGTAGTTCGCCAGTTAATAGTTTGCGCAACGTTGTTGCCATTGCTACAG
GCATCGTGGTGTCACGCTCGTCGTTTGGTATGGCTTCATTCAGCTCCGGTTCCCAACGATCAAGGCGAGT
TACATGATCCCCCATGTTGTGCAAAAAAGCGGTTAGCTCCTTCGGTCCTCCGATCGTTGTCAGAAGTAAG
TTGGCCGCAGTGTTATCACTCATGGTTATGGCAGCACTGCATAATTCTCTTACTGTCATGCCATCCGTAA
GATGCTTTTCTGTGACTGGTGAGTACTCAACCAAGTCATTCTGAGAATAGTGTATGCGGCGACCGAGTTG
CTCTTGCCCGGCGTCAATACGGGATAATACCGCGCCACATAGCAGAACTTTAAAAGTGCTCATCATTGGA
AAACGTTCTTCGGGGCGAAAACTCTCAAGGATCTTACCGCTGTTGAGATCCAGTTCGATGTAACCCACTC
GTGCACCCAACTGATCTTCAGCATCTTTTACTTTCACCAGCGTTTCTGGGTGAGCAAAAACAGGAAGGCA
AAATGCCGCAAAAAAGGGAATAAGGGCGACACGGAAATGTTGAATACTCATACTCTTCCTTTTTCAATAT
TATTGAAGCATTTATCAGGGTTATTGTCTCATGAGCGGATACATATTTGAATGTATTTAGAAAAATAAAC
AAATAGGGGTTCCGCGCACATTTCCCCGAAAAGTGCCACCTGAATTAATTCGAGCTCGCCCAAACATAAC
AGGAAGAAAAATGCCCCGCTGTGGGCGGACAAAATAGTTGGGAACTGGGAGGGGTGGAAATGGAGTTTTT
AAGGATTATTTAGGGAAGAGTGACAAAATAGATGGGAACTGGGTGTAGCGTCGTAAGCTAATACGAAAAT
TAAAAATGACAAAATAGTTTGGAACTAGATTTCACTTATCTGGTTGGCCTGCAGGGGGGGGGGGAAAGCC
ACGTTGTGTCTCAAAATCTCTGATGTTACATTGCACAAGATAAAAATATATCATCATGAACAATAAAACT
GTCTGCTTACATAAACAGTAATACAAGGGGTGTTATGAGCCATATTCAACGGGAAACGTCTTGCTCGAGG
CCGCGATTAAATTCCAACATGGATGCTGATTTATATGGGTATAAATGGGCTCGCGATAATGTCGGGCAAT
CAGGTGCGACAATCTATCGATTGTATGGGAAGCCCGATGCGCCAGAGTTGTTTCTGAAACATGGCAAAGG
TAGCGTTGCCAATGATGTTACAGATGAGATGGTCAGACTAAACTGGCTGACGGAATTTATGCCTCTTCCG
ACCATCAAGCATTTTATCCGTACTCCTGATGATGCATGGTTACTCACCACTGCGATCCCCGGGAAAACAG
CATTCCAGGTATTAGAAGAATATCCTGATTCAGGTGAAAATATTGTTGATGCGCTGGCAGTGTTCCTGCG
CCGGTTGCATTCGATTCCTGTTTGTAATTGTCCTTTTAACAGCGATCGCGTATTTCGTCTCGCTCAGGCG
CAATCACGAATGAATAACGGTTTGGTTGATGCGAGTGATTTTGATGACGAGCGTAATGGCTGGCCTGTTG
AACAAGTCTGGAAAGAAATGCATAAGCTTTTGCCATTCTCACCGGATTCAGTCGTCACTCATGGTGATTT
CTCACTTGATAACCTTATTTTTGACGAGGGGAAATTAATAGGTTGTATTGATGTTGGACGAGTCGGAATC
GCAGACCGATACCAGGATCTTGCCATCCTATGGAACTGCCTCGGTGAGTTTTCTCCTTCATTACAGAAAC
GGCTTTTTCAAAAATATGGTATTGATAATCCTGATATGAATAAATTGCAGTTTCATTTGATGCTCGATGA
GTTTTTCTAATCAGAATTGGTTAATTGGTTGTAACACTGGCAGAGCATTACGCTGACTTGACGGGACGGC
GGCTTTGTTGAATAAATCGAACTTTTGCTGAGTTGAAGGATCAGATCACGCATCTTCCCGACAACGCAGA
CCGTTCCGTGGCAAAGCAAAAGTTCAAAATCACCAACTGGTCCACCTACAACAAAGCTCTCATCAACCGT
GGCTCCCTCACTTTCTGGCTGGATGATGGGGCGATTCAGGCCTGGTATGAGTCAGCAACACCTTCTTCAC
GAGGCAGACCTCAGCGCCCCCCCCCCCCTGCAGGTCGACTAGAGTCGGGGATCCGGTGATTGATTGAGCA
AGCTTTATGCTTGTAAACCGTTTTGTGAAAAAATTTTTAAAATAAAAAAGGGGACCTCTAGGGTCCCCAA
TTAATTAGTAATATAATCTATTAAAGGTCATTCAAAAGGTCATCCACCGGATCAATTCCCCTGCTCGCGC
AGGCTGGGTGCCAAGCTCTCGGGTAACATCAAGGCCCGATCCTTGGAGCCCTTGCCCTCCCGCACGATGA
TCGT
[255 nt withheld, positions 2875-3129]
CGTGGAGACCGAAACCTTGCGCTCGTTCGCCAGCCAGGACAGAAATGCCTCGACTTCGCTGCTGCCCAAG
GTTGCCGGGTGACGCACACCGTGGAAACGGATGAAGGCACGAACCCAGTGGACATAAGCCTGTTCGGTTC
GTAAGCTGTAATGCAAGTAGCGTATGCGCTCACGCAACTGGTCCAGAACCTTGACCGAACGCAGCGGTGG
TAACGGCGCAGTGGCGGTTTTCATGGCTTGTTATGACTGTTTTTTTGGGGTACAGTCTATGCCTCGGGCA
TCCAAGCAGCAAGCGCGTTACGCCGTGGGTCGATGTTTGTGTCTAACAATTCGTTCAAGCCGACGCCGCT
TCGCGGCGCGGCTTAACTCAAGCGTTAGATGCACTAAGCACATAATTGCTCACAGCCAAACTATCAGGTC
AAGTCTGCTTTTATTATTTTTAAGCGTGCATAATAAGCCCTACACAAATTGGGAGATATATCATGAAAGG
CTGGCTTTTTCTTGTTATCGCAATAGTTGGCGAAGTAATCGCAACATCCGCATTAAAATCTAGCGAGGGC
TTTACTAAGCTGATCCGGTGGATGACCTTTTGAATGACCTTTAATAGATTATATTACTAATTAATTGGGG
ACCCTAGAGGTCCCCTTTTTTATTTTAAAAATTTTTTCACAAAACGGTTTACAAGCATAAAGCTTGCTCA
ATCAATCACCGGATCCCGACGGGCCCGGTACCGCGGCCGCGCGAATTCGAGCTCGGTACCATTTATCAGG
GTTATTGTCTCATGAGCGGATACATATTTGAATGTATTTAGAAAAATAAACAAATAGGGGTTCCGCGCAC
ATTTCCCCGAAAAGTGCCACCTGACGTCTAAGAAACCATTATTATCATGACATTAACCTATAAAAATAGG
CGTATCACGAGGCCCTTTCGTCTTCACCTCGAGAACATTACTCGCATCCATTCTCAGGCTGTCTCGTCTC
GTCTCGGAGCTGATAGCTAGCTCAGTCCTAGGGATTATGCTAGCTACTAGAGAAAGAGGAGAAATACTAA
ATGAGCGAGCTGATCAAGGAGAACATGCACATGAAGCTGTACATGGAGGGCACCGTGAACAACCACCACT
TCAAGTGCACATCCGAGGGCGAAGGCAAGCCCTACGAGGGCACCCAGACCATGAAGATCAAGGTGGTCGA
GGGCGGCCCTCTCCCCTTCGCCTTCGACATCCTGGCTACCAGCTTCATGTACGGCAGCAAAGCCTTCATC
AACCACACCCAGGGCATCCCCGACTTCTTTAAGCAGTCCTTCCCTGAGGGCTTCACATGGGAGAGAATCA
CCACATACGAAGACGGGGGCGTGCTGACCGCTACCCAGGACACCAGCTTCCAGAACGGCTGCATCATCTA
CAACGTCAAGATCAACGGGGTGAACTTCCCATCCAACGGCCCTGTGATGCAGAAGAAAACACGCGGCTGG
GAGGCCAACACCGAGATGCTGTACCCCGCTGACGGCGGCCTGAGAGGCCACAGCCAGATGGCCCTGAAGC
TCGTGGGCGGGGGCTACCTGCACTGCTCCTTCAAGACCACATACAGATCCAAGAAACCCGCTAAGAACCT
CAAGATGCCCGGCTTCCACTTCGTGGACCACAGACTGGAAAGAATCAAGGAGGCCGACAAAGAAACGTAC
GTCGAGCAGCACGAGATGGCTGTGGCCAAGTACTGCGACCTCCCTAGCAAACTGGGGCACAGATGAAGGT
GACTCCTGTTGATAGATCCAGTAATGACCTCAGAACTCCATCTGGATTTGTTCAGAACGCTCGGTTGCCG
CCGGGCGTTTTTTATTGGTGAGAATGCTTCCAGGATACATAGATTACCACAACTCCGAGCCCTTCCACCC
CAAGCTAGCTTGGAGGACAAATCCGCCGCTAGGAGCTTGCGGCCGCCTTAAGACGCGTGGATCCCCGGGA
ATTTCGACCCCACGCCCCTCTTTAATACGACGGGCAATTTGCACTTCAGAAAATGAAGAGTTTGCTTTAG
CCATAACAAAAGTCCAGTATGCTTTTTCACAGCATAACTGGACTGATTTCAGTTTACAACTATTCTGTCT
AGTTTAAGACTTTATTGTCATAGTTTAGATCTATTTTGTTCAGTTTAAGACTTTATTGTCCGCCCACACC
CGCTTACGCAGGGCATCCATTTATTACTCAACCGTAACCGATTTTGCCAGGTTACGCGGCTGGTCCTCTA
GAATTCCCATGTCAGCCGTTAAGTGTTCCTGTGTCACTCAAAATTGCTTTGAGAGGCTCTAAGGGCTTCT
CAGTGCGTTACATCCCTGGCTTGTTGTCCACAACCGTTAAACCTTAAAAGCTTTAAAAGCCTTATATATT
CTTTTTTTTCTTATAAAACTTAAAACCTTAGAGGCTATTTAAGTTGCTGATTTATATTAATTTTATTGTT
CAAACATGAGAGCTTAGTACGTGAAACATGAGAGCTTAGTACGTTAGCCATGAGAGCTTAGTACGTTAGC
CATGAGGGTTTAGTTCGTTAAACATGAGAGCTTAGTACGTTAAACATGAGAGCTTAGTACGTGAAACATG
AGAGCTTAGTACGTACTATCAACAGGTTGAACTGCTGATCTTCAGATCCTCTACGCCGGACGCATCGTGG
CCGGATCGGGGGGGGGGGGCGCTCGGTCTTGCCTTGCTCGTCGGTGATGTACTTCACCAGCTCCGCGAAG
TCGCTCTTCTTGATGGAGCGCATGGGGACGTGCTTGGCAATCACGCGCACCCCCCGGCCGTTTTAGCGGC
TAAAAAAGTCATGGCTCTGCCCTCGGGCGGACCACGCCCATCATGACCTTGCCAAGCTCGTCCTGCTTCT
CTTCGATCTTCGCCAGCAGGGCGAGGATCGTGGCATCACCGAACCGCGCCGTGCGCGGGTCGTCGGTGAG
CCAGAGTTTCAGCAGGCCGCCCAGGCGGCCCAGGTCGCCATTGATGCGGGCCAGCTCGCGGACGTGCTCA
TAGTCCACGACGCCCGTGATTTTGTAGCCCTGGCCGACGGCCAGCAGGTAGGCCGACAGGCTCATGCCGG
CCGCCGCCGCCTTTTCCTCAATCGCTCTTCGTTCGTCTGGAAGGCAGTACACCTTGATAGGTGGGCTGCC
CTTCCTGGTTGGCTTGGTTTCATCAGCCATCCGCTTGCCCTCATCTGTTACGCCGGCGGTAGCCGGCCAG
CCTCGCAGAGCAGGATTCCCGTTGAGCACCGCCAGGTGCGAATAAGGGACAGTGAAGAAGGAACACCCGC
TCGCGGGTGGGCCTACTTCACCTATCCTGCCCGGCTGACGCCGTTGGATACACCAAGGAAAGTCTACACG
AACCCTTTGGCAAAATCCTGTATATCGTGCGAAAAAGGATGGATATACCGAAAAAATCGCTATAATGACC
CCGAAGCAGGGTTATGCAGCGGAAAAGCGCTTTCTCATAGCTCACGCTGTAGGTATCTCAGTTCGGTGTA
GGTCGTTCGCTCCAAGCTGGGCTGTGTGCACGAACCCCCCGTTCAGCCCGACCGCTGCGCCTTATCCGGT
AACTATCGTCTTGAGTCCAACCCGGTAAGACACGACTTATCGCCACTGGCAGCAGCCACTGGTAACAGGA
TTAGCAGAGCGAGGTATGTAGGCGGTGCTACAGAGTTCTTGAAGTGGTGGCCTAACTACGGCTACACTAG
AAGAACAGTATTTGGTATCTGCGCTCTGCTGAAGCCAGTTACCTTCGGAAAAAGAGTTGGTAGCTCTTGA
TCCGGCAAACAAACCACCGCTGGTAGCGGTGGTTTTTTTGTTTGCAAGCAGCAGATTACGCGCAGAAAAA
AAGGATCTCAA
Features (pLannotate 1.2.2; 18 found; start..end, strand, type, name):
    171..1031    -  CDS            AmpR: β-lactamase; bla; confers resistance to ampicillin, carbenicillin, and related antibiotics
   1032..1136    -  promoter       AmpR promoter: bla
   1210..1375    +  mobile_element Tn7L: mini-Tn7 element (left end of the Tn7 transposon) Tn7
   1505..2320    +  CDS            KanR: aminoglycoside phosphotransferase; aph(3')-Ia; confers resistance to kanamycin in bacteria or G418 (Geneticin®) in eukaryotes
   2461..2607    +  CDS            TRA2_ECOLX (fragment): Protein predicted: Swiss-Prot protein existence level 4. Required for transposition of transposon Tn903. From Escherichia coli.
   2791..3363    -  CDS            int (fragment) (sequence partly withheld): INT2_ECOLX - Protein inferred from homology: Swiss-Prot protein existence level 3. Putative integrase believed to be involved in the insertion of antibiotic resistance genes into plasmids and transposons. From Escherichia coli.
   3612..3701    +  CDS            qacE (fragment): QACE_ECOLX - Protein inferred from homology: Swiss-Prot protein existence level 3. Multidrug exporter. Is implicated for the resistance to bacteriocidal quaternary ammonium compounds. From Escherichia coli.
   3872..3889    +  misc_feature   MCS (fragment): pUC18/19 multiple cloning site
   3889..3966    -  promoter       AmpR promoter (fragment): bla
   4124..4141    +  promoter       J23119(SpeI) promoter (fragment): bacterial promoter (Registry of Standard Biological Parts BBa J23119) modified to end with an SpeI site
   4180..4872    +  CDS            TurboRFP: TurboRFP is a basic (constitutively fluorescent) orange fluorescent protein published in 2007, derived from Entacmaea quadricolor. It has low acid sensitivity.
   4880..4974    +  terminator     lambda t0 terminator: transcription terminator from phage lambda
   5099..5297    +  mobile_element Tn7R (fragment): mini-Tn7 element (right end of the Tn7 transposon) Tn7
   5379..5767    -  rep_origin     R6K γ ori: γ replication origin from E. coli plasmid R6K; requires the R6K initiator protein pi for replication
   5808..5900    -  CDS            traI (fragment): TRAI6_ECOLX - Experimental evidence at protein level: Swiss-Prot protein existence level 1. The initiation process of transfer DNA synthesis requires the interaction of at least three plasmid-specific components (TraH, I, and J) at the transfer origin resulting in the assembly of a specialised nucleoprotein complex - the relaxosome. Site- and strand-specific cleavage at the transfer origin is dependent on TraI and TraJ. From Escherichia coli.
   5938..6309    -  CDS            traJ: oriT-recognizing protein; traJ
   6342..6451    -  oriT           oriT: incP origin of transfer
   6586..6990    -  rep_origin     ori (fragment): high-copy-number ColE1/pMB1/pBR322/pUC origin of replication
