[The description below was written by a language model from this plasmid's Addgene catalogue record and pLannotate feature annotations shown in this document.]
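Description:
eOYW001 is a bacterial expression plasmid built on the EML002 backbone that carries a constitutive TurboRFP cassette inside a mini-Tn7 transposon. The 6,990-nt sequence replicates from an R6K γ origin, which depends on the π initiator protein and explains the requirement for a pir+ propagation strain and the low copy number recorded. A fragment of a ColE1/pUC-type origin is also annotated, but only as a partial match. Selection uses both ampicillin and kanamycin. The β-lactamase gene and its promoter sit on the backbone outside the transposon ends, whereas the aminoglycoside phosphotransferase (KanR) lies between Tn7L and Tn7R and would therefore travel with the transposed segment. An incP oriT with traJ and a traI fragment makes the plasmid mobilisable by conjugation from a suitable donor. Short fragments resembling integron integrase, qacE and a Tn903 transposition protein also lie between the Tn7 ends; they appear to be remnants of the backbone's ancestry.

The insert, described as UNS1-P1d-U3d-TurboRFP-t0-UNSX, is synthetic and was assembled by Gibson cloning. It places the TurboRFP coding sequence downstream of a promoter part (P1d) and a second part (U3d) whose function the record does not define. The annotation detects a partial match to the J23119 constitutive promoter just upstream. Transcription ends at the phage lambda t0 terminator. The flanking UNS names suggest unique sequences for modular assembly. No Tn7 transposase genes are annotated, so transposition would presumably need them supplied from elsewhere. The stated purpose is a constitutive TurboRFP Golden Gate construct, and it belongs to a DNA part library for engineering the nematode symbiont Xenorhabdus griffiniae.
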