Addgene plasmid #238382: eOYW001
Purpose: TurboRFP constitutive Golden Gate construct
Depositing lab: Richard Murray. Depositing organization: California Institute of Technology. Publication: A DNA Part Library for Reliable Engineering of the Emerging Model Nematode Symbiotic Bacterium Xenorhabdus griffiniae HGB2511. Larsson EM, Wang OY, Murray RM. ACS Synth Biol. 2025 Oct 17;14(10):4122-4126. doi: 10.1021/acssynbio.5c00414. Epub 2025 Sep 25. PubMed 40998411.
Backbone
  Vector backbone: EML002
  Vector type: Bacterial Expression
Growth in bacteria
  Bacterial resistance: Ampicillin and Kanamycin, 100 & 50 μg/mL
  Growth temperature: 37°C
  Growth strain: pir2+
  Copy number: Low Copy
Gene/Insert
  Gene/Insert name: UNS1-P1d-U3d-TurboRFP-t0-UNSX
  Species: Synthetic
  Cloning method: Gibson Cloning
Terms and licenses: Academic/Nonprofit Terms; Industry Terms: Not Available to Industry
Depositor comments: Please visit https://doi.org/10.1101/2025.06.09.658710 for bioRxiv preprint.
How to cite: eOYW001 was a gift from Richard Murray (Addgene plasmid # 238382 ; http://n2t.net/addgene:238382 ; RRID:Addgene_238382)
